Addgene plasmid #54338: pUC57 (Gent)
Purpose: (Empty Backbone)
Depositing lab: Martin Parniske. Depositing organization: Ludwig-Maximilians-Universitaet Muenchen (LMU). Publication: A modular plasmid assembly kit for multigene expression, gene silencing and silencing rescue in plants. Binder A, Lambert J, Morbitzer R, Popp C, Ott T, Lahaye T, Parniske M. PLoS One. 2014 Feb 13;9(2):e88218. doi: 10.1371/journal.pone.0088218. eCollection 2014. PubMed 24551083.
Backbone
  Vector backbone: pUC57
  Backbone manufacturer: Parniske lab
  Vector type: cloning vector
Growth in bacteria
  Bacterial resistance: Gentamicin, 10 μg/mL
  Growth temperature: 37°C
  Growth strain: DH5alpha
  Copy number: High Copy
Gene/Insert
  Gene/Insert name: None
Terms and licenses: Academic/Nonprofit Terms; Industry Terms: Not Available to Industry
Depositor comments: L1 backbone. For blunt-end subcloning
How to cite: pUC57 (Gent) was a gift from Martin Parniske (Addgene plasmid # 54338 ; http://n2t.net/addgene:54338 ; RRID:Addgene_54338)
