[The description below was written by a language model from this plasmid's Addgene catalogue record and pLannotate feature annotations shown in this document.]
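Description:
pUC57 (Gent) is a small (about 2.5 kb) empty E. coli cloning vector derived from pUC57, in which selection is by gentamicin. It carries no insert. The depositor describes it as an "L1 backbone" for blunt-end subcloning, and it belongs to a modular plasmid assembly kit developed for multigene expression, gene silencing and silencing rescue in plants. Within that system it appears to serve as a bacterial holding vector for individual modules rather than as a plant expression or transformation vector. Nothing in the feature table points to plant promoters, terminators, T-DNA borders or other plant-specific elements.

The plasmid replicates from a high-copy ColE1/pMB1/pUC-type origin, consistent with the catalogue's high-copy designation. Only short remnants of rop and the pBR322 bom region are annotated, so the copy-number-limiting Rop protein is not expected to be functional. Gentamicin resistance is provided by aacC1, an aminoglycoside acetyltransferase gene from Pseudomonas aeruginosa whose coding sequence spans the numbering origin of the circular record. It lies downstream of a class 1 integron Pc promoter, which presumably drives its expression. The cloning region retains the usual pUC lac architecture: a CAP binding site, lac promoter and lac operator upstream of a lacZα fragment, along with a residual piece of lacI. Only part of lacZα is annotated, and the record does not state whether blue/white screening is available. It also does not say which restriction site is used for blunt-end insertion.
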