Features (pLannotate 1.2.2; 10 found; start..end, strand, type, name):
    493..528     +  CDS            rop (fragment): Rop protein, which maintains plasmids at low copy number; rop
    630..729     +  misc_feature   bom (fragment): basis of mobility region from pBR322
    735..892     -  CDS            lacZα (fragment): LacZα fragment of β-galactosidase; lacZ fragment
   1006..1022    -  protein_bind   lac operator: The lac repressor binds to the lac operator to inhibit transcription in E. coli. This inhibition can be relieved by adding lactose or isopropyl-β-D-thiogalactopyranoside (IPTG). lac repressor encoded by lacI
   1030..1060    -  promoter       lac promoter: promoter for the E. coli lac operon
   1075..1096    -  protein_bind   CAP binding site: CAP binding activates transcription in the presence of cAMP. E. coli catabolite activator protein
   1109..1201    -  CDS            lacI (fragment): lac repressor; lacI; The lac repressor binds to the lac operator to inhibit transcription in E. coli. This inhibition can be relieved by adding lactose or isopropyl-β-D-thiogalactopyranoside (IPTG).
   1384..1972    -  rep_origin     ori: high-copy-number ColE1/pMB1/pBR322/pUC origin of replication
   2087..2115    +  promoter       Pc promoter: intI1 (promoter lies within the coding sequence); class 1 integron promoter
   2304..376     +  CDS            aacC1 (across the origin): AACC1_PSEAI - Experimental evidence at protein level: Swiss-Prot protein existence level 1. Responsible for gentamicin resistance and has a limited substrate range. From Pseudomonas aeruginosa.
>Addgene plasmid #54338 | pUC57 (Gent) | depositor full sequence | sequence record 84559 | Full Sequence
CGACGTAGCCACCTACTCCCAACATCAGCCGGACTCCGATTACCTCGGGAACTTGCTCCGTAGTAAGACA
TTCATCGCGCTTGCTGCCTTCGACCAAGAAGCGGTTGTTGGCGCTCTCGCGGCTTACGTTCTGCCCAGGT
TTGAGCAGCCGCGTAGTGAGATCTATATCTATGATCTCGCAGTCTCCGGCGAGCACCGGAGGCAGGGCAT
TGCCACCGCGCTCATCAATCTCCTCAAGCATGAGGCCAACGCGCTTGGTGCTTATGTGATCTACGTGCAA
GCAGATTACGGTGACGATCCCGCAGTGGCTCTCTATACAAAGTTGGGCATACGGGAAGAAGTGATGCACT
TTGATATCGACCCAAGTACCGCCACCTAACAATTCGTTCAAGCCGAGATCGGCTTCCCGGCCGCGGAGTT
GTTCGGTAAATTGTCACAACGCCGCTCATGACATTAACCTATAAAAATAGGCGTATCACGAGGCCCTTTT
GTCTCGCGCGTTTCGGTGATGACGGTGAAAACCTCTGACACATGCAGCTCCCGGAGAAGGTCACAGCTTG
TCTGTAAGCGGATGCCGGGAGCAGACAAGCCCGTCAGGGCGCGTCAGCGGGTGTTGGCGGGTGTCGGGGC
TGGCTTAACTATGCGGCATCAGAGCAGATTGTACTGAGAGTGCACCATATGCGGTGTGAAATACCGCACA
GATGCGTAAGGAGAAAATACCGCATCAGGCGCCATTCGCCATTCAGGCTGCGCAACTGTTGGGAAGGGCG
ATCGGTGCGGGCCTCTTCGCTATTACGCCAGCTGGCGAAAGGGGGATGTGCTGCAAGGCGATTAAGTTGG
GTAACGCCAGGGTTTTCCCAGTCACGACGTTGTAAAACGACGGCCAGTGAATTCGAGCTCGGTACCTCGC
GAATGCATCTAGATATCGGATCCCGGGCCCGTCGACTGCAGAGGCCTGCATGCAAGCTTGGCGTAATCAT
GGTCATAGCTGTTTCCTGTGTGAAATTGTTATCCGCTCACAATTCCACACAACATACGAGCCGGAAGCAT
AAAGTGTAAAGCCTGGGGTGCCTAATGAGTGAGCTAACTCACATTAATTGCGTTGCGCTCACTGCCCGCT
TTCCAGTCGGGAAACCTGTCGTGCCAGCTGCATTAATGAATCGGCCAACGCGCGGGGAGAGGCGGTTTGC
GTATTGGGCGCTCTTCCGCTTCCTCGCTCACTGACTCGCTGCGCTCGGTCGTTCGGCTGCGGCGAGCGGT
ATCAGCTCACTCAAAGGCGGTAATACGGTTATCCACAGAATCAGGGGATAACGCAGGAAAGAACATGTGA
GCAAAAGGCCAGCAAAAGGCCAGGAACCGTAAAAAGGCCGCGTTGCTGGCGTTTTTCCATAGGCTCCGCC
CCCCTGACGAGCATCACAAAAATCGACGCTCAAGTCAGAGGTGGCGAAACCCGACAGGACTATAAAGATA
CCAGGCGTTTCCCCCTGGAAGCTCCCTCGTGCGCTCTCCTGTTCCGACCCTGCCGCTTACCGGATACCTG
TCCGCCTTTCTCCCTTCGGGAAGCGTGGCGCTTTCTCATAGCTCACGCTGTAGGTATCTCAGTTCGGTGT
AGGTCGTTCGCTCCAAGCTGGGCTGTGTGCACGAACCCCCCGTTCAGCCCGACCGCTGCGCCTTATCCGG
TAACTATCGTCTTGAGTCCAACCCGGTAAGACACGACTTATCGCCACTGGCAGCAGCCACTGGTAACAGG
ATTAGCAGAGCGAGGTATGTAGGCGGTGCTACAGAGTTCTTGAAGTGGTGGCCTAACTACGGCTACACTA
GAAGAACAGTATTTGGTATCTGCGCTCTGCTGAAGCCAGTTACCTTCGGAAAAAGAGTTGGTAGCTCTTG
ATCCGGCAAACAAACCACCGCTGGTAGCGGTGGTTTTTTTGTTTGCAAGCAGCAGATTACGCGCAGAAAA
AAAGGATCTCAAGAAGATCCTTTGATCTTTTCTACGGGGTCTGACGCTCAGTGGAACGAAAACTCACGTT
AAGGGATTTTGGTCATGAGGCGCACACCGTGGAAACGGATGAAGGCACGAACCCAGTTGACATAAGCCTG
TTCGGTTCGTAAACTGTAATGCAAGTAGCGTATGCGCTCACGCAACTGGTCCAGAACCTTGACCGAACGC
AGCGGTGGTAACGGCGCAGTGGCGGTTTTCATGGCTTGTTATGACTGTTTTTTTGTACAGTCTATGCCTC
GGGCATCCAAGCAGCAAGCGCGTTACGCCGTGGGTCGATGTTTGATGTTATGGAGCAGCAACGATGTTAC
GCAGCAGCAACGATGTTACGCAGCAGGGCAGTCGCCCTAAAACAAAGTTAGGTGGCTCAAGTATGGGCAT
CATTCGCACATGTAGGCTCGGCCCTGACCAAGTCAAATCCATGCGGGCTGCTCTTGATCTTTTCGGTCGT
GAGTTCGG
