>Addgene plasmid #54338 | pUC57 (Gent) | addgene partial sequence | sequence record 87665 | M13pUC-Fwd 5'-CCCAGTCACGACGTTGTAAAACG-3'
AGCTCGGTACCTCGCGAATGCATCTAGATATCGGATCCCGGGCCCGTCGACTGCAGAGGCCTGCATGCAA
GCTTGGCGTAATCATGGTCATAGCTGTTTCCTGTGTGAAATTGTTATCCGCTCACAATTCCACACAACAT
ACGAGCCGGAAGCATAAAGTGTAAAGCCTGGGGTGCCTAATGAGTGAGCTAACTCACATTAATTGCGTTG
CGCTCACTGCCCGCTTTCCAGTCGGGAAACCTGTCGTGCCAGCTGCATTAATGAATCGGCCAACGCGCGG
GGAGAGGCGGTTTGCGTATTGGGCGCTCTTCCGCTTCCTCGCTCACTGACTCGCTGCGCTCGGTCGTTCG
GCTGCGGCGAGCGGTATCAGCTCACTCAAAGGCGGTAATACGGTTATCCACAGAATCAGGGGATAACGCA
GGAAAGAACATGTGAGCAAAAGGCCAGCAAAAGGCCAGGAACCGTAAAAAGGCCGCGTTGCTGGCGTTTT
TCCATAGGCTCCGCCCCCCTGACGAGCATCACAAAAATCGACGCTCAAGTCAGAGGTGGCGAAACCCGAC
AGGACTATAAAGATACCAGGCGTTTCCCCCTGGAAGCTCCCTCGTGCGCTCTCCTGTTCCGACCCTGCCG
CTTACCGGATACCTGTCCGCCTTTCTCCCTTCGGGAAGCGTGGCGCTTTCTCATAGCTCACGCTGTAGGT
ATCTCAGTTCGGTGTAGGTCGTTCGCTCCAAGCTGGGCTGTGTGCACGAACCCCCCGTTCAGCCCGACCG
CTGCGCCTTATCCGGTAACTATCGTCTTGAGTCCAACCCGGTAAGACACGACTTATCGCCACTGGCAGCA
GCCACTGGTAACAGGATTAGCAGAGCGAGGTATGTAGGCGGTGCTACAGAGTTCTTGAAGTGGTGGCCTA
ACTACGGCTACACTAGAAGAACAGTATTTGGTATCTGCGCTCTGCTGAAGCCAGTTACCTTCGGAAAAAG
AGTTGGTAGCTCTTGATCCGGCAAACAAAC
