>Addgene plasmid #54338 | pUC57 (Gent) | addgene partial sequence | sequence record 87667 | M13pUC-Rev 5'-AGCGGATAACAATTTCACACAGG-3'
AGCTTGCATGCAGGCCTCTGCAGTCGACGGGCCCGGGATCCGATATCTAGATGCATTCGCGAGGTACCGA
GCTCGAATTCACTGGCCGTCGTTTTACAACGTCGTGACTGGGAAAACCCTGGCGTTACCCAACTTAATCG
CCTTGCAGCACATCCCCCTTTCGCCAGCTGGCGTAATAGCGAAGAGGCCCGCACCGATCGCCCTTCCCAA
CAGTTGCGCAGCCTGAATGGCGAATGGCGCCTGATGCGGTATTTTCTCCTTACGCATCTGTGCGGTATTT
CACACCGCATATGGTGCACTCTCAGTACAATCTGCTCTGATGCCGCATAGTTAAGCCAGCCCCGACACCC
GCCAACACCCGCTGACGCGCCCTGACGGGCTTGTCTGCTCCCGGCATCCGCTTACAGACAAGCTGTGACC
TTCTCCGGGAGCTGCATGTGTCAGAGGTTTTCACCGTCATCACCGAAACGCGCGAGACAAAAGGGCCTCG
TGATACGCCTATTTTTATAGGTTAATGTCATGAGCGGCGTTGTGACAATTTACCGAACAACTCCGCGGCC
GGGAAGCCGATCTCGGCTTGAACGAATTGTTAGGTGGCGGTACTTGGGTCGATATCAAAGTGCATCACTT
CTTCCCGTATGCCCAACTTTGTATAGAGAGCCACTGCGGGATCGTCACCGTAATCTGCTTGCACGTAGAT
CACATAAGCACCAAGCGCGTTGGCCTCATGCTTGAGGAGATTGATGAGCGCGGTGGCAATGCCCTGCCTC
CGGTGCTCTCCGGAGACTGCGAGATCATAGATATAGATCTCACTACGCGGCTGCTCAAACTTGGGCAGAA
CGTAAGCCGCGAGAGCGCCAACAACCGCTTCTTGGTCGAAGGCAGCAAGCGCGATGAATGTCTTACTACG
GAGCAAGTTCCCGAGGTAATCGGA
